Addgene plasmid #219115: SFFV-ZEB1-Brd 151
Purpose: Transcription factor ZEB1 with a specific barcode assigned.
Depositing lab: Filipe Pereira. Depositing organization: Center for Neuroscience and Cell Biology, University of Coimbra. Publication: A combinatorial transcription factor screening platform for immune cell reprogramming. Kurochkin I, Altman AR, Caiado I, Pertiga-Cabral D, Halitzki E, Minaeva M, Zimmermannova O, Henriques-Oliveira L, Klein D, Nair M, Oliveira D, Cajal LR, Knittel R, Feick C, Ringner M, Martin M, Cirovic B, Pires CF, Rosa FF, Sitnicka E, Theis FJ, Pereira CF. Cell Syst. 2026 Jan 21;17(1):101457. doi: 10.1016/j.cels.2025.101457. Epub 2026 Jan 14. PubMed 41539305.
Backbone
  Vector backbone: SFFV-MCS
  Backbone size w/o insert (bp): 6638
  Vector type: Lentiviral
Growth in bacteria
  Bacterial resistance: Ampicillin, 100 μg/mL
  Growth temperature: 37°C
  Growth strain: NEB Stable
  Copy number: High Copy
Gene/Insert
  Gene/Insert name: ZEB1
  Species: H. sapiens (human)
  Insert size (bp): 3378
  Entrez Gene: ZEB1 (a.k.a. AREB6, BZP, DELTAEF1, FECD6, NIL2A, PPCD3, TCF8, ZFHEP, ZFHX1A)
  Promoter: The spleen focus-forming virus (SFFV) promoter
  Cloning method: Restriction Enzyme; 5′ cloning site Bsp119I (not destroyed); 3′ cloning site BstHI (not destroyed)
Terms and licenses: Academic/Nonprofit Terms; Industry Terms: Not Available to Industry
Depositor comments: Barcode sequence cloned into XbaI restriction site. Design of plasmid is as follows: SFFV-[TF sequence]-WPRE-[Barcode sequence].
How to cite: SFFV-ZEB1-Brd 151 was a gift from Filipe Pereira (Addgene plasmid # 219115 ; http://n2t.net/addgene:219115 ; RRID:Addgene_219115)
