[The description below was written by a language model from this plasmid's Addgene catalogue record and pLannotate feature annotations shown in this document.]
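Description:
SFFV-ZEB1-Brd 151 is a lentiviral transfer plasmid built on the SFFV-MCS backbone that expresses human ZEB1 together with a construct-specific DNA barcode. It is propagated in E. coli from a high-copy ColE1/pUC-type origin under ampicillin selection (AmpR); an f1 origin, an SV40 origin and remnants of a pBluescript-style cloning region (lac promoter/operator, lacZα fragment, T3 and T7 promoters) are also present in the bacterial backbone. No mammalian selection marker or fluorescent reporter is annotated.

The viral portion has a third-generation, self-inactivating layout. An RSV promoter drives a truncated HIV-1 5' LTR, followed by the Ψ packaging signal with a gag fragment, the Rev response element for Rev-dependent nuclear export of the genomic RNA, and the cPPT/CTS. The 3' end carries a ΔU3 LTR, which inactivates LTR promoter activity after integration, followed by an SV40 polyadenylation signal. Within this frame, the spleen focus-forming virus (SFFV) promoter drives the ZEB1 coding sequence, which was inserted by restriction cloning into the multiple cloning site. A WPRE downstream enhances transcript stability and expression. According to the depositor, the barcode was cloned into an XbaI site after the WPRE, giving the order SFFV–transcription factor–WPRE–barcode. The barcode itself is not annotated in the feature table, but this placement would put it between the WPRE and the 3' LTR, presumably within the 3' portion of the transcript.

ZEB1 is a zinc-finger transcription factor best known as a transcriptional repressor and inducer of epithelial–mesenchymal transition. The plasmid belongs to a barcoded transcription factor collection for combinatorial screening in immune cell reprogramming, where the barcode identifies which factor was delivered to a cell.
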