Features (pLannotate 1.2.2; 28 found; start..end, strand, type, name):
    247..480     -  misc_feature   RRE: The Rev response element (RRE) of HIV-1 allows for Rev-dependent mRNA export from the nucleus to the cytoplasm.
    626..989     -  CDS            HIV-1 gag (fragment): gag protein from human immunodeficiency virus 1; gag
    973..1098    -  misc_feature   HIV-1 Ψ: packaging signal of human immunodeficiency virus type 1
   1145..1325    -  LTR            5' LTR (truncated): truncated 5' long terminal repeat (LTR) from HIV-1
   1326..1552    -  promoter       RSV promoter: Rous sarcoma virus enhancer/promoter
   1580..1598    -  promoter       T3 promoter: promoter for bacteriophage T3 RNA polymerase
   1643..1659    -  protein_bind   lac operator: The lac repressor binds to the lac operator to inhibit transcription in E. coli. This inhibition can be relieved by adding lactose or isopropyl-β-D-thiogalactopyranoside (IPTG). lac repressor encoded by lacI
   1667..1697    -  promoter       lac promoter: promoter for the E. coli lac operon
   1712..1733    -  protein_bind   CAP binding site: CAP binding activates transcription in the presence of cAMP. E. coli catabolite activator protein
   1746..1838    -  CDS            lacI (fragment): lac repressor; lacI; The lac repressor binds to the lac operator to inhibit transcription in E. coli. This inhibition can be relieved by adding lactose or isopropyl-β-D-thiogalactopyranoside (IPTG).
   2021..2609    -  rep_origin     ori: high-copy-number ColE1/pMB1/pBR322/pUC origin of replication
   2780..3640    -  CDS            AmpR: β-lactamase; bla; confers resistance to ampicillin, carbenicillin, and related antibiotics
   3641..3745    -  promoter       AmpR promoter: bla
   3798..4226    -  rep_origin     f1 ori (sequence partly withheld): f1 bacteriophage origin of replication; arrow indicates direction of (+) strand synthesis
   4231..4386    -  CDS            lacZα (fragment): LacZα fragment of β-galactosidase; lacZ fragment
   4394..4412    +  promoter       T7 promoter: promoter for bacteriophage T7 RNA polymerase
   4433..4568    -  rep_origin     SV40 ori: SV40 origin of replication
   4608..4729    -  polyA_signal   SV40 poly(A) signal: SV40 polyadenylation signal
   4801..5034    -  LTR            3' LTR (ΔU3): self-inactivating 3' long terminal repeat (LTR) from HIV-1
   5036..5095    -  CDS            nef (fragment): NEF_HV1Z2 - Experimental evidence at protein level: Swiss-Prot protein existence level 1. Extracellular Nef protein targets CD4(+) T-lymphocytes for apoptosis by interacting with CXCR4 surface receptors. From Human immunodeficiency virus type 1 group M subtype D (isolate Z2/CDC-Z34) (HIV-1).
   5153..5556    -  misc_feature   WPRE: woodchuck hepatitis virus posttranscriptional regulatory element
   5688..5747    -  CDS            S (fragment): HBSAG_WHV6 - Experimental evidence at transcript level: Swiss-Prot protein existence level 2. The middle envelope protein plays an important role in the budding of the virion. It is involved in the induction of budding in a nucleocapsid independent way. In this process the majority of envelope proteins bud to form subviral lipoprotein particles of 22 nm of diameter that do not contain a nucleocapsid (By similarity). From Woodchuck hepatitis B virus (isolate w64/pWS23) (WHV).
   5747..5772    -  misc_feature   MCS (fragment): pBluescript multiple cloning site
   5782..9099    -  CDS            ZEB1: ZEB1_HUMAN - Also known as AREB6, TCF8. Experimental evidence at protein level: Swiss-Prot protein existence level 1. Acts as a transcriptional repressor. Inhibits interleukin-2 (IL-2) gene expression. Enhances or represses the promoter activity of the ATP1A1 gene depending on the quantity of cDNA and on the cell type. Represses E-cadherin promoter and induces an epithelial-mesenchymal transition (EMT) by recruiting SMARCA4/BRG1. Represses BCL6 transcription in the presence of the corepressor CTBP1. Positively regulates neuronal differentiation. Represses RCOR1 transcription activation during
   9128..9151    -  misc_feature   MCS (fragment): pBluescript multiple cloning site
   9161..9562    -  promoter       SFFV promoter: spleen focus-forming virus long terminal repeat (LTR) promoter
   9596..9713    -  misc_feature   cPPT/CTS: central polypurine tract and central termination sequence of HIV-1
   9732..9832    -  CDS            Rev (fragment): human immunodeficiency virus 1 (HIV-1) Rev protein; rev; enhances nuclear export of unspliced and incompletely spliced viral mRNAs
>Addgene plasmid #219115 | SFFV-ZEB1-Brd 151 | addgene full sequence | sequence record 450451 | Addgene NGS Result
ATGTTAAACCAATTCCACAAACTTGCCCATTTATCTAATTCCAATAATTCTTGTTCATTCTTTTCTTGCT
GGTTTTGCGATTCTTCAATTAAGGAGTGTATTAAGCTTGTGTAATTGTTAATTTCTCTGTCCCACTCCAT
CCAGGTCGTGTGATTCCAAATCTGTTCCAGAGATTTATTACTCCAACTAGCATTCCAAGGCACAGCAGTG
GTGCAAATGAGTTTTCCAGAGCAACCCCAAATCCCCAGGAGCTGTTGATCCTTTAGGTATCTTTCCACAG
CCAGGATTCTTGCCTGGAGCTGCTTGATGCCCCAGACTGTGAGTTGCAACAGATGCTGTTGCGCCTCAAT
AGCCCTCAGCAAATTGTTCTGCTGCTGCACTATACCAGACAATAATTGTCTGGCCTGTACCGTCAGCGTC
ATTGACGCTGCGCCCATAGTGCTTCCTGCTGCTCCCAAGAACCCAAGGAACAAAGCTCCTATTCCCACTG
CTCTTTTTTCTCTCTGCACCACTCTTCTCTTTGCCTTGGTGGGTGCTACTCCTAATGGTTCAATTTTTAC
TACTTTATATTTATATAATTCACTTCTCCAATTGTCCCTCATATCTCCTCCTCCAGGTCTGAAGATCAGC
GGCCGCTTGCTGTGCGGTGGTCTTACTTTTGTTTTGCTCTTCCTCTATCTTGTCTAAAGCTTCCTTGGTG
TCTTTTATCTCTATCCTTTGATGCACACAATAGAGGGTTGCTACTGTATTATATAATGATCTAAGTTCTT
CTGATCCTGTCTGAAGGGATGGTTGTAGCTGTCCCAGTATTTGTCTACAGCCTTCTGATGTTTCTAACAG
GCCAGGATTAACTGCGAATCGTTCTAGCTCCCTGCTTGCCCATACTATATGTTTTAATTTATATTTTTTC
TTTCCCCCTGGCCTTAACCGAATTTTTTCCCATCGCGATCTAATTCTCCCCCGCTTAATACTGACGCTCT
CGCACCCATCTCTCTCCTTCTAGCCTCCGCTAGTCAAAATTTTTGGCGTACTCACCAGTCGCCGCCCCTC
GCCTCTTGCCGTGCGCGCTTCAGCAAGCCGAGTCCTGCGTCGAGAGAGCTCCTCTGGTTTCCCTTTCGCT
TTCAAGTCCCTGTTCGGGCGCCACTGCTAGAGATTTTCCACACTGACTAAAAGGGTCTGAGGGATCTCTA
GTTACCAGAGTCACACAACAGACGGGCACACACTACTTGAAGCACTCAAGGCAAGCTTTATTGAGGCTTA
AGCAGTGGGTTCCCTAGTTAGCCAGAGAGCTCCCAGGCTCAGATCTGGTCTAACCAGAGAGACCCGTTTA
TGTATCGAGCTAGGCACTTAAATACAATATCTCTGCAATGCGGCAATTCAGTGGTTCGTCCAATCCATGT
CAGACCCGTCTGTTGCCTTCCTAATAAGGCACGATCGTACCACCTTACTTCCACCAATCGGCATGCACGG
TGCTTTTTCTCTCCTTGTAAGGCATGTTGCTAACTCATCGTTACCATGTTGCAAGACTACAAGAGTATTG
CATAAGACTACATTAAGCTTGCAGCTCCAGCTTTTGTTCCCTTTAGTGAGGGTTAATTGCGCGCTTGGCG
TAATCATGGTCATAGCTGTTTCCTGTGTGAAATTGTTATCCGCTCACAATTCCACACAACATACGAGCCG
GAAGCATAAAGTGTAAAGCCTGGGGTGCCTAATGAGTGAGCTAACTCACATTAATTGCGTTGCGCTCACT
GCCCGCTTTCCAGTCGGGAAACCTGTCGTGCCAGCTGCATTAATGAATCGGCCAACGCGCGGGGAGAGGC
GGTTTGCGTATTGGGCGCTCTTCCGCTTCCTCGCTCACTGACTCGCTGCGCTCGGTCGTTCGGCTGCGGC
GAGCGGTATCAGCTCACTCAAAGGCGGTAATACGGTTATCCACAGAATCAGGGGATAACGCAGGAAAGAA
CATGTGAGCAAAAGGCCAGCAAAAGGCCAGGAACCGTAAAAAGGCCGCGTTGCTGGCGTTTTTCCATAGG
CTCCGCCCCCCTGACGAGCATCACAAAAATCGACGCTCAAGTCAGAGGTGGCGAAACCCGACAGGACTAT
AAAGATACCAGGCGTTTCCCCCTGGAAGCTCCCTCGTGCGCTCTCCTGTTCCGACCCTGCCGCTTACCGG
ATACCTGTCCGCCTTTCTCCCTTCGGGAAGCGTGGCGCTTTCTCATAGCTCACGCTGTAGGTATCTCAGT
TCGGTGTAGGTCGTTCGCTCCAAGCTGGGCTGTGTGCACGAACCCCCCGTTCAGCCCGACCGCTGCGCCT
TATCCGGTAACTATCGTCTTGAGTCCAACCCGGTAAGACACGACTTATCGCCACTGGCAGCAGCCACTGG
TAACAGGATTAGCAGAGCGAGGTATGTAGGCGGTGCTACAGAGTTCTTGAAGTGGTGGCCTAACTACGGC
TACACTAGAAGAACAGTATTTGGTATCTGCGCTCTGCTGAAGCCAGTTACCTTCGGAAAAAGAGTTGGTA
GCTCTTGATCCGGCAAACAAACCACCGCTGGTAGCGGTGGTTTTTTTGTTTGCAAGCAGCAGATTACGCG
CAGAAAAAAAGGATCTCAAGAAGATCCTTTGATCTTTTCTACGGGGTCTGACGCTCAGTGGAACGAAAAC
TCACGTTAAGGGATTTTGGTCATGAGATTATCAAAAAGGATCTTCACCTAGATCCTTTTAAATTAAAAAT
GAAGTTTTAAATCAATCTAAAGTATATATGAGTAAACTTGGTCTGACAGTTACCAATGCTTAATCAGTGA
GGCACCTATCTCAGCGATCTGTCTATTTCGTTCATCCATAGTTGCCTGACTCCCCGTCGTGTAGATAACT
ACGATACGGGAGGGCTTACCATCTGGCCCCAGTGCTGCAATGATACCGCGAGACCCACGCTCACCGGCTC
CAGATTTATCAGCAATAAACCAGCCAGCCGGAAGGGCCGAGCGCAGAAGTGGTCCTGCAACTTTATCCGC
CTCCATCCAGTCTATTAATTGTTGCCGGGAAGCTAGAGTAAGTAGTTCGCCAGTTAATAGTTTGCGCAAC
GTTGTTGCCATTGCTACAGGCATCGTGGTGTCACGCTCGTCGTTTGGTATGGCTTCATTCAGCTCCGGTT
CCCAACGATCAAGGCGAGTTACATGATCCCCCATGTTGTGCAAAAAAGCGGTTAGCTCCTTCGGTCCTCC
GATCGTTGTCAGAAGTAAGTTGGCCGCAGTGTTATCACTCATGGTTATGGCAGCACTGCATAATTCTCTT
ACTGTCATGCCATCCGTAAGATGCTTTTCTGTGACTGGTGAGTACTCAACCAAGTCATTCTGAGAATAGT
GTATGCGGCGACCGAGTTGCTCTTGCCCGGCGTCAATACGGGATAATACCGCGCCACATAGCAGAACTTT
AAAAGTGCTCATCATTGGAAAACGTTCTTCGGGGCGAAAACTCTCAAGGATCTTACCGCTGTTGAGATCC
AGTTCGATGTAACCCACTCGTGCACCCAACTGATCTTCAGCATCTTTTACTTTCACCAGCGTTTCTGGGT
GAGCAAAAACAGGAAGGCAAAATGCCGCAAAAAAGGGAATAAGGGCGACACGGAAATGTTGAATACTCAT
ACTCTTCCTTTTTCAATATTATTGAAGCATTTATCAGGGTTATTGTCTCATGAGCGGATACATATTTGAA
TGTATTTAGAAAAATAAACAAATAGGGGTTCCGCGCACATTTCCCCGAAAAGTGCCACCTAAATTGTAAG
CGTTAATATTTTGTTAAAATTCGCGTTAAATTTTTGTTAAATCAGCTCATTTTTTAACCAATAGGCCGAA
ATCGGCAAAATCCCTTATAAATCAAAAGAATAGACCGAGATAGGGT
[37 nt withheld, positions 3897-3933]
AAAGAACGTGGACTCCAACGTCAAAGG
[49 nt withheld, positions 3961-4009]
T
[91 nt withheld, positions 4011-4101]
G
[124 nt withheld, positions 4103-4226]
CCCATTCGCCATTCAGGCTGCGCAACTGTTGGGAAGGGCGATCGGTGCGGGCCTCTTCGCTATTACGCCA
GCTGGCGAAAGGGGGATGTGCTGCAAGGCGATTAAGTTGGGTAACGCCAGGGTTTTCCCAGTCACGACGT
TGTAAAACGACGGCCAGTGAGCGCGCGTAATACGACTCACTATAGGGCGAATTGGGTACGTCCCTAGGCC
TCCAAAAAAGCCTCCTCACTACTTCTGGAATAGCTCAGAGGCCGAGGCGGCCTCGGCCTCTGCATAAATA
AAAAAAATTAGTCAGCCATGGGGCGGAGAATGGGCGGAACTGGGCGGAGTTAGGGGCGGGATGGGCGGAG
TTAGGGGCGGGATAGCTAGAGCCAGACATGATAAGATACATTGATGAGTTTGGACAAACCACAACTAGAA
TGCAGTGAAAAAAATGCTTTATTTGTGAAATTTGTGATGCTATTGCTTTATTTGTAACCATTATAAGCTG
CAATAAACAAGTTCCTCTCACTCTCTGATATTCATTTCTTTGCAAGTTATAAATACTGAATAATAAGATG
ACATGAACTACTACTGCTAGAGATTTTCCACACTGACTAAAAGGGTCTGAGGGATCTCTAGTTACCAGAG
TCACACAACAGACGGGCACACACTACTTGAAGCACTCAAGGCAAGCTTTATTGAGGCTTAAGCAGTGGGT
TCCCTAGTTAGCCAGAGAGCTCCCAGGCTCAGATCTGGTCTAACCAGAGAGACCCAGTACAAGCAAAAAG
CAGATCTTGTCTTCGTTGGGAGTGAATTAGCCCTTCCAGTCCCCCCTTTTCTTTTAAAAAGTGGCTAAGA
TCTACAGCTGCCTTGTAAGTCATTGGTCTAGAAGCGCTAAAAGTGGTGTACATCTAGAAGGTACAGCTTG
ATATCGAATTGCAAAGGACGTCAGCTTCCCCGACAACACCACGGAATTATCAGTGCCCAGCAACCTAGCC
CCTGTCCAGCAGCGGGCAAGGCAGGCGGCGATGAGTTCTGCCGTGGCGATCGGGAGGGGGAAAGCGAAAG
TCCCAGAAAGGAGTTGACAGGTGGTGGCAATGCCCCAGCCAGTGGGGGTTGCGTCAGCAAACACAGAGCA
CACCACGCCACGTTGACGGACAACGGGCCACAACTCCTCATAAAGAGACAGCAACCAGGATTTATACAAG
GAGGAGAAAACGAAAGCCGTACGGGAAGCAATAGCATGATACAGAGGCATTAAAGCAGCATATCCACACA
GCGTAAAAGGAGCAACATAGTTAAGAATATCAGTCAATCTTTCACAAATTTTGTAATCCAGAGGTTGATT
AACAGGAACAGAGCGTAAATAACGGGAAAGTTTCTTAACATGTTTGTCTTGTGGCAATACACCTGAACTA
GTAATTACATATCCCTAAAAATGTAAATGATTGCCCCACCATTTTGTTTTATTAACATTTAAATGTATAC
CCAAATCAAGAAAAACAGAACAAATATGGGAATAAATGGCGGTAAGATGCTCGAATTCCTGCAGCCCGGG
GGATCCGACCGGTTAGGCTTCATTTGTCTTTTCTTCAGACACTTGCTCACTACTCTCGCCTACTTTTTGT
CCTAAGCTGCTTGCTTGACTTTCAGCCCTGTCATCCTTCATCAGACCTTCAGTTTTTGCTTCTTCTCCCT
CATTCTCTGCCTCTTCTACCTCTTCTTCTTCCACTTCTTCCTCCTCCTCCTCCTCTTCCTCATCCCCTTG
TGGTTTTTCACATTCTTTTTCTTCCTGCAATTCTTCCATCTCTTTATCCTCCTCCTCTTCCTCTTTTTCA
CTGTCTTCATCCTCTTCCCTTGTCAAACTCTCTCTCTCGTCCGAGTCGCCCTGTGAGGGAGACGCCCTGG
CACCCACGTGCTCATTCGAGAGGATTTCAGGCCCTGCCTCTTCCTGCTCTGTGCTGTCACGTTCTTCCGC
TTCTCTCTTACAGTAGGAGTAGCGATGATTCATGTGTTGAGAATAAGACCCAGAGTGTGAGAAGCGCTTT
CCACATTTGTCACATTGATAGGGCTTTTCTCCAGAATGTAATCGCATGTGTTCAATCAAATGATGTTTGT
GTTTAAATGCCTTTTTACAGATTCCACACTCATGAGGTCTTTTACCTGTGTGTTCATATTTATGTCTCAA
TAATGAACTACTCTTTTGGAATATCTTGTCACACAAATCACAAGCATACATTCCATTTTCTGTCTTCCGC
ATTTTCTTTTTGGGCGGTGTAGAATCAGAGTCATTCTGATCCTCTACATTTGATACTCCTTCTGAGCTAG
TATCTTGTCTTTCATCCTGATTTCCATTTGGCTGGATCACTTTCAAGGGTGGTTCTTGGACTGCAGGGCT
GACCGTAGTTGAGTAGGTGTATGCCACCTGGGGAATCAGAATCGTTTGCTTATTGGCAGCTAGCGCTCTT
AAGCATGGAACACTGTTCTGGTCAGCAATGGCCACGATTGTGGGTAACTGGGCAGTGACTGTAGGTATAG
CGATATTTATGGGGTTGGCACTTGGTGGGATTACATTTACAACTGGTTCTGAGTCTGTAACACAACTGTC
CTTTTGTGGCTCCTTTTTTGCGCAAGACAAGTTCAAGGGTTCTTCCTGGACAGAATAAACACTGTTCTGG
TAAACACTAGTGATAGTTGACCTTTCTAATAATTCTCCCTGTTGCTTTGGTAGTGAAAGATCAAGAGGTT
CTACTTGTGGCTCTTCTTGTGCACCCTCAGCTGTGTACAAGTAACCCTGTGTATTTCTGGATGAGGAAAG
GTTTAGAGGTGATGGGGATGGTGTACTACTTCTGGAACCATTGGTGGTTGATCCCACTGGTAAAACTGGG
GAGTTAGTCATCTTCAAAGGACTTTGTAGATTTACTGTGCTGTCCTGGGGTTCATTTGCATTTGCAGATT
GAGGCTGATCATTGTTCTTGGCAGGGATATTTACTTTGCCTGGTTCAGGAGAAGATGGTTCAGAAGACTG
CACTGAAATCTGTCCAGCTTGCATCTTTTCAAACCACTTTTTTACTACATCCAGTGGTAGGTTTACTGAA
TCAGCAATTTTTGAGAGCTCTTCTGCACTTGGTTGTGCATTCAAAGCATAATATGCTTTTAGGAGAGACA
AGAGGTTCTTTAAAGGTGGCTGACTAGGAGACAAATTGCCATCTCCAGTAGCTGATGAAACAGAGGACTC
AGGCTTCTCAGCTTCTGCTGCAGGGAGTGGAGGAGGCTGAGTAGGCTGCTTTAGGTCATAGTGCTTTAAT
TCTGGAAGTGCATTAATATCTCCTGGACAATCATCACACAGAAGACAAGTGCTATCATTCACCCCCCCTT
CAAAGCTTTTGTCCTTCTCAGACTTAACAGTAAGATCTTCTGGTAACTTTTCACTTTTACAACTGTTTGT
AGCGACTGGATTTTCTTTTTTTAAATTTTGAGGAACAACTTGAAGTTGGCTAGGCTGCTCAAGACTGTAG
TTGATGATAATTTTGGTTGTTCCATCTTGATCAACCAAAGGAAGACTGATGGCTGAAATAACAGAATGGC
CACCTTGTTGTATGGGTGAAGCATTGATTGTTTCTTGTTCTTTGGATGCAAGATTGGCTTGATTATTCTC
CAACACTTGCCTTATTACATTACCATCTACCGCCACTTTAAGTACATTCTGAATATCACTTAAATTGATA
CTTATGGGAGACACCAAACCAACTGTTGGCAGAACAACAGCTTGCACCATGCCCTGAGGAGAACTGGTTG
CCTGTAATGGGCCACCACCAGTGAAAACCCCATTTTGTAAAGGGGTTGAACAGTTGATTCCTGAAGCAAC
CACTATGGGTTTGAATTCATAATCCACAGGTTCAGTTTTAATTTGGTTAACAGAAAGTTGTTCTTGAAGG
GGTTTATTCTCTATCTTTTGCCGTATCTGTGGTCGTGTGGGACTGCCTGGTGATGCTGAAAGAGACGGTG
AAGAACACTGAGATGTCTTGAGTCCTGTTCTTGGTCGCCCATTCACAGGTATCAAGCTGATACATTTCTT
ACTGCTTATGTGTGAGCTATAGGAGCCAGAATGGGAAAAGCGTTTCTTGCAGTTTGGGCATTCATATGGC
TTCTCTCCACTGTGAATTCTTAAGTGCTCTTTTAGGTGATGTTTGTATTTGAAAGCTTTTCCACACTCAG
TGCATTTGAATTTACGATTACACCCAGACTGCGTCACATGTCTTTGATCTCTTCCTGATTTATGTGATGT
CATGTGACGTTCAAGTTGGGTTCTGTATGCAAAGGTGTAACTGCACAGGGAGCAACTAAAGTTATCTTCA
TTCTTTTCATGACGATATTTAATGTGTTCTTTCAGAGAGGTAAAGCGTTTATAGCCTCTATCACAATATG
GACAGGTGAGTAATTGTGAAAATGCATCTGGTGTTCCATTTTCATCATGACCACTGGCTTCTGGTGTGCC
CTGCCTCTGGTCCTCTTCAGGTGCCTCAGGAAAAATGACAGCAGTGTCTTGTTGTTGTAGAAACTCTTCA
ACATTAGGATCATGGTTTTGCTCATTTTCTGCATCTGACTCGCATTCATCATCTTTTACTGTACATCCTG
CTTCATCTGCCTGAGCTTCAGGCCCCAGGATTTCTTGCCCTTCCTTTCCTGTGTCATCCTCCCAGCAGTT
CTTAGCATTCCCTTCTCTTTCACTGCTCCTCCCTGGTAACACTGTCTGGTCTGTTGGCAGGTCATCCTCT
GGTACACCTTCACAGTCAGCTGCATCTGTAACACTTTCTTCTTCCACAATATGCAGTTTGTCTTCATCAT
CTGAATCTGAATTTGTTTCTACCACAGTATTATAATTTGTAACTTTCATCGAACCGCGGGCTAGCGGATC
CGTCGACGGTATCGATAAGCTTGATTCGACCGGCCGACTCAGTCTGTCGGAGGACTGGCGCGCCGAGTGA
GGGGTTGTGAGCTCTTTTATAGAGCTCGGGAAGCAGAAGCGCGCGAACAGAAGCGAGAAGCAGGCTGATT
GGTTAATTCAAATAAGGCGCAGGGTCATTTCAGGTCCTTGGGGGAGCCTGGAAACATCTGATGGGTCTTA
AGAAACTGCTGAGGGTTGGGCCATATCTGGGGACCATCTGTTCTTGGCCTCGGGCCGGGGCCGAAACTGC
GGTGACCATCTGTTCTTGGCCCCGGGCCGGGGCCGAAACTGCTCACCGCAGATATCCTGTTTGGCCCAAC
GTTAGCTATTTTCATGTACCCGCCCTTGATCTGAACTTCTCTATTCTTGGTTTGGTATTTTTCCATGCCT
TGCAAAATGGCGTTACTGCAGCCAGCTCGAGGCTAGTCTCGTGATCGATAAAATTTTGAATTTTTGTAAT
TTGTTTTTGTAATTCTTTAGTTTGTATGTCTGTTGCTATTATGTCTACTATTCTTTCCCCTGCACTGTAC
CCCCCAATCCCCCCTTTTCTTTTAAAAGTTAACCGATACCGTCGAGATCCGTTCACTAATCGAATGGATC
TGTCTCTGTCTCTCTCTCCACCTTCTTCTTCTATTCCTTCGGGCCTGTCGGGTCCCCTCGGGGTTGGGAG
GTGGGTCTGAAACGATAATGGTGAATATCCCTGCCTAACTCTATTCACTATAGAAAGTACAGCAAAAACT
ATTCTTAAACCTACCAAGCCTCCTACTATCATTATGAATAATTTTATATACCACAGCCAATTTGTT
