>Addgene plasmid #219115 | SFFV-ZEB1-Brd 151 | depositor partial sequence | sequence record 427826 | Barcode sequence
TGTACACCACTTTTAGCGCT
